>Addgene plasmid #110755 | Ubiquitin (1-76; T66V, L67N) | addgene full sequence | sequence record 218957 | Addgene NGS Result
GCTTCGTTAATACAGATGTAGGTGTTCCACAGGGTAGCCAGCAGCATCCTGCGATGCAGATCCGGAACAT
AATGGTGCAGGGCGCTGACTTCCGCGTTTCCAGACTTTACGAAACACGGAAACCGAAGACCATTCATGTT
GTTGCTCAGGTCGCAGACGTTTTGCAGCAGCAGTCGCTTCACGTTCGCTCGCGTATCGGTGATTCATTCT
GCTAACCAGTAAGGCAACCCCGCCAGCCTAGCCGGGTCCTCAACGACAGGAGCACGATCATGCGCACCCG
TGGCCAGGACCCAACGCTGCCCGAGATCTCGATCCCGCGAAATTAATACGACTCACTATAGGGAGACCAC
AACGGTTTCCCTCTAGAAATAATTTTGTTTAACTTTAAGAAGGAGATATACATATGCAGATCTTCGTGAA
GACCCTGACTGGTAAGACCATCACTCTCGAAGTGGAGCCGAGTGACACCATTGAGAATGTCAAGGCAAAG
ATCCAAGACAAGGAAGGCATCCCTCCTGACCAGCAGAGGTTGATCTTTGCTGGGAAACAGCTGGAAGATG
GACGCACCCTGTCTGACTACAACATCCAGAAAGAGTCCGTCAATCACCTGGTCCTCCGTCTCAGAGGTGG
GTGATAAGAATTCTGCAGATATCCATCACACTGGCGGCCGCTCGAGCAGATCCGGCTGCTAACAAAGCCC
GAAAGGAAGCTGAGTTGGCTGCTGCCACCGCTGAGCAATAACTAGCATAACCCCTTGGGGCCTCTAAACG
GGTCTTGAGGGGTTTTTTGCTGAAAGGAGGAACTATATCCGGATAATTCTTGAAGACGAAAGGGCCTCGT
GATACGCCTATTTTTATAGGTTAATGTCATGATAATAATGGTTTCTTAGACGTCAGGTGGCACTTTTCGG
GGAAATGTGCGCGGAACCCCTATTTGTTTATTTTTCTAAATACATTCAAATATGTATCCGCTCATGAGAC
AATAACCCTGATAAATGCTTCAATAATATTGAAAAAGGAAGAGTATGAGTATTCAACATTTCCGTGTCGC
CCTTATTCCCTTTTTTGCGGCATTTTGCCTTCCTGTTTTTGCTCACCCAGAAACGCTGGTGAAAGTAAAA
GATGCTGAAGATCAGTTGGGTGCACGAGTGGGTTACATCGAACTGGATCTCAACAGCGGTAAGATCCTTG
AGAGTTTTCGCCCCGAAGAACGTTTTCCAATGATGAGCACTTTTAAAGTTCTGCTATGTGGCGCGGTATT
ATCCCGTGTTGACGCCGGGCAAGAGCAACTCGGTCGCCGCATACACTATTCTCAGAATGACTTGGTTGAG
TACTCACCAGTCACAGAAAAGCATCTTACGGATGGCATGACAGTAAGAGAATTATGCAGTGCTGCCATAA
CCATGAGTGATAACACTGCGGCCAACTTACTTCTGACAACGATCGGAGGACCGAAGGAGCTAACCGCTTT
TTTGCACAACATGGGGGATCATGTAACTCGCCTTGATCGTTGGGAACCGGAGCTGAATGAAGCCATACCA
AACGACGAGCGTGACACCACGATGCCTGCAGCAATGGCAACAACGTTGCGCAAACTATTAACTGGCGAAC
TACTTACTCTAGCTTCCCGGCAACAATTAATAGACTGGATGGAGGCGGATAAAGTTGCAGGACCACTTCT
GCGCTCGGCCCTTCCGGCTGGCTGGTTTATTGCTGATAAATCTGGAGCCGGTGAGCGTGGGTCTCGCGGT
ATCATTGCAGCACTGGGGCCAGATGGTAAGCCCTCCCGTATCGTAGTTATCTACACGACGGGGAGTCAGG
CAACTATGGATGAACGAAATAGACAGATCGCTGAGATAGGTGCCTCACTGATTAAGCATTGGTAACTGTC
AGACCAAGTTTACTCATATATACTTTAGATTGATTTAAAACTTCATTTTTAATTTAAAAGGATCTAGGTG
AAGATCCTTTTTGATAATCTCATGACCAAAATCCCTTAACGTGAGTTTTCGTTCCACTGAGCGTCAGACC
CCGTAGAAAAGATCAAAGGATCTTCTTGAGATCCTTTTTTTCTGCGCGTAATCTGCTGCTTGCAAACAAA
AAAACCACCGCTACCAGCGGTGGTTTGTTTGCCGGATCAAGAGCTACCAACTCTTTTTCCGAAGGTAACT
GGCTTCAGCAGAGCGCAGATACCAAATACTGTCCTTCTAGTGTAGCCGTAGTTAGGCCACCACTTCAAGA
ACTCTGTAGCACCGCCTACATACCTCGCTCTGCTAATCCTGTTACCAGTGGCTGCTGCCAGTGGCGATAA
GTCGTGTCTTACCGGGTTGGACTCAAGACGATAGTTACCGGATAAGGCGCAGCGGTCGGGCTGAACGGGG
GGTTCGTGCACACAGCCCAGCTTGGAGCGAACGACCTACACCGAACTGAGATACCTACAGCGTGAGCTAT
GAGAAAGCGCCACGCTTCCCGAAGGGAGAAAGGCGGACAGGTATCCGGTAAGCGGCAGGGTCGGAACAGG
AGAGCGCACGAGGGAGCTTCCAGGGGGAAACGCCTGGTATCTTTATAGTCCTGTCGGGTTTCGCCACCTC
TGACTTGAGCGTCGATTTTTGTGATGCTCGTCAGGGGGGCGGAGCCTATGGAAAAACGCCAGCAACGCGG
CCTTTTTACGGTTCCTGGCCTTTTGCTGGCCTTTTGCTCACATGTTCTTTCCTGCGTTATCCCCTGATTC
TGTGGATAACCGTATTACCGCCTTTGAGTGAGCTGATACCGCTCGCCGCAGCCGAACGACCGAGCGCAGC
GAGTCAGTGAGCGAGGAAGCGGAAGAGCGCCTGATGCGGTATTTTCTCCTTACGCATCTGTGCGGTATTT
CACACCGCAATGGTGCACTCTCAGTACAATCTGCTCTGATGCCGCATAGTTAAGCCAGTATACACTCCGC
TATCGCTACGTGACTGGGTCATGGCTGCGCCCCGACACCCGCCAACACCCGCTGACGCGCCCTGACGGGC
TTGTCTGCTCCCGGCATCCGCTTACAGACAAGCTGTGACCGTCTCCGGGAGCTGCATGTGTCAGAGGTTT
TCACCGTCATCACCGAAACGCGCGAGGCAGCTGCGGTAAAGCTCATCAGCGTGGTCGTGAAGCGATTCAC
AGATGTCTGCCTGTTCATCCGCGTCCAGCTCGTTGAGTTTCTCCAGAAGCGTTAATGTCTGGCTTCTGAT
AAAGCGGGCCATGTTAAGGGCGGTTTTTTCCTGTTTGGTCACTGATGCCTCCGTGTAAGGGGGATTTCTG
TTCATGGGGGTAATGATACCGATGAAACGAGAGAGGATGCTCACGATACGGGTTACTGATGATGAACATG
CCCGGTTACTGGAACGTTGTGAGGGTAAACAACTGGCGGTATGGATGCGGCGGGACCAGAGAAAAATCAC
TCAGGGTCAATGCCAGC
Features (pLannotate 1.2.2; 11 found; start..end, strand, type, name):
    324..342     +  promoter       T7 promoter: promoter for bacteriophage T7 RNA polymerase
    374..396     +  RBS            RBS: efficient ribosome binding site from bacteriophage T7 gene 10 (Olins and Rangwala, 1989)
    404..630     +  CDS            ubiquitin (fragment): human ubiquitin C; Homo sapiens UBC
    685..734     +  CDS            SET1 (fragment): solubility-enhancement tag derived from T7 phage gene 10B
    742..789     +  terminator     T7 terminator: transcription terminator for bacteriophage T7 RNA polymerase
    920..1024    +  promoter       AmpR promoter: bla
   1025..1885    +  CDS            AmpR: β-lactamase; bla; confers resistance to ampicillin, carbenicillin, and related antibiotics
   2056..2644    +  rep_origin     ori: high-copy-number ColE1/pMB1/pBR322/pUC origin of replication
   2830..2969    -  misc_feature   bom: basis of mobility region from pBR322
   3071..3262    -  CDS            rop: Rop protein, which maintains plasmids at low copy number; rop
   3279..212     +  CDS            YPB1_ECOLX (across the origin): Protein predicted: Swiss-Prot protein existence level 4. From Escherichia coli.
