[The description below was written by a language model from this plasmid's Addgene catalogue record and pLannotate feature annotations shown in this document.]
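Description:
Ubiquitin (1-76; T66V, L67N) is a 3,447 bp bacterial expression plasmid built on the pET17b backbone for producing a double point mutant of human mono-ubiquitin in E. coli. It is propagated through a ColE1/pBR322-type origin accompanied by the pBR322 bom region and the rop gene. Rop restrains plasmid copy number, which is consistent with the catalogue's low-copy designation. Selection is by ampicillin, through the β-lactamase gene driven by its own bla promoter.

The payload is a single ubiquitin open reading frame covering residues 1–76, catalogued as UBB. The record notes that it derives from a wild-type pET17b ubiquitin plasmid whose cDNA originally came from the nearly identical UBC gene, which explains why the automated annotation labels the coding sequence as ubiquitin C. It carries the substitutions T66V and L67N. Transcription starts from the T7 promoter, translation uses the efficient phage T7 gene 10 ribosome binding site, and a T7 terminator lies downstream. Expression therefore requires a host that supplies T7 RNA polymerase. No affinity or epitope tag is recorded on the insert. The short gene 10-related fragment annotated between the ubiquitin coding sequence and the terminator, and the predicted E. coli protein spanning the sequence origin, look like backbone-derived annotation hits rather than intended parts of the product.

The stated purpose is bacterial expression of this mutant ubiquitin. The associated publication concerns a ubiquitin conformation needed for efficient phosphorylation by PINK1, suggesting the recombinant protein serves biochemical and structural studies of that process, although the record does not state what effect the two mutations have.
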