Addgene plasmid #110755: Ubiquitin (1-76; T66V, L67N)
Purpose: Bacterial expression of human Ubiquitin (1-76; T66V, L67N)
Depositing lab: David Komander. Depositing organization: MRC Laboratory of Molecular Biology. Publication: An invisible ubiquitin conformation is required for efficient phosphorylation by PINK1. Gladkova C, Schubert AF, Wagstaff JL, Pruneda JN, Freund SM, Komander D. EMBO J. 2017 Dec 15;36(24):3555-3572. doi: 10.15252/embj.201797876. Epub 2017 Nov 13. PubMed 29133469.
Backbone
  Vector backbone: pET17b
  Backbone manufacturer: Merck
  Vector type: Bacterial Expression
Growth in bacteria
  Bacterial resistance: Ampicillin, 100 μg/mL
  Growth temperature: 37°C
  Growth strain: DH5alpha
  Copy number: Low Copy
Gene/Insert
  Gene/Insert name: UBB
  Species: H. sapiens (human)
  Mutation: T66V, L67N
  Entrez Gene: UBB (a.k.a. HEL-S-50)
  Promoter: T7
  Cloning method: Unknown
  Sequencing primers: 5′ TAATACGACTCACTATAGGG; 3′ GGGTTATGCTAGTTATTGC
Resource information
  A portion of this plasmid was derived from a plasmid made by: UBB (for monoUb): pET17b-Ub-wt-plasmid (originally cDNA of the UBC gene, identical to 99%)
Terms and licenses: Academic/Nonprofit Terms; Industry Terms: Not Available to Industry
How to cite: Ubiquitin (1-76; T66V, L67N) was a gift from David Komander (Addgene plasmid # 110755 ; http://n2t.net/addgene:110755 ; RRID:Addgene_110755)
