>Addgene plasmid #110755 | Ubiquitin (1-76; T66V, L67N) | depositor partial sequence | sequence record 208970 | Forward sequence
TGGTAAGACCATCACTCTCGAAGTGGAGCCGAGTGACACCATTGAGAATGTCAAGGCAAAGATCCAAGAC
AAGGAAGGCATCCCTCCTGACCAGCAGAGGTTGATCTTTGCTGGGAAACAGCTGGAAGATGGACGCACCC
TGTCTGACTACAACATCCAGAAAGAGTCCGTCAATCACCTGGTCCTCCGTCTCAGAGGTGGGTGATAAGA
ATTCTGCAGATATCCATCACACTGGCGGCCGCTCGAGCAGATCCGGCTGCTAACAAAGCCCGAAAGGAAG
CTGAGTTGGCTGCTGCCACCGCTGAGCAATAACTAGCATAACCCCTTGGGGCCTCTAAACGGGTCTTGAG
GGGTTTTTTGCTGAAAGGAGGAACTATATCCGGATAATTCTTGAAGACGAAAGGGCCTCGTGATACGCCT
ATTTTTATAGGTTAATGTCATGATAATAATGGTTTCTTAGACGTCAGGTGGCACTTTTCGGGGAAATGTG
CGCGGAACCCCTATTTGTTTATTTTTCTAAATACATTCAAATATGTATCCGCTCATGAGACAATAACCCT
GATAAATGCTTCAATAATATTGAAAAAGGAAGAGTATGAGTATTCAACATTTCCGTGTCGCCCTTATTCC
CTTTTTTGCGGCATTTTGCCTTCCTGTTTTTGCTC
